Addgene plasmid #213944: pAAV_BiSSTe4_dTomato_nlsdTomato
Purpose: AAV construct expressing dTomato driven by SST interneuron-targeting enhancer. Alias: AAV_WDS0004_dTomato_nlsdTomato
Depositing lab: Gordon Fishell. Publication: An enhancer-AAV toolbox to target and manipulate distinct interneuron subtypes. Furlanis E, Dai M, Leyva Garcia B, Tran T, Vergara J, Pereira A, Gorissen BL, Wills S, Vlachos A, Hairston A, Dwivedi D, Du S, McMahon J, Huang S, Morabito A, Vazquez A, Kim S, Lee AT, Chang EF, Razzaq T, Qazi A, Vargish G, Yuan X, Caccavano A, Hunt S, Chittajallu R, McLean N, Hewitt L, Paranzino E, Rice H, Cummins AC, Plotnikova A, Mohanty A, Tangen AC, Shin JH, Azadi R, Eldridge MAG, Alvarez VA, Averbeck BB, Alyahyay M, Vallejo TR, Soheib M, Vattino LG, MacGregor CP, Chatain CP, Banks E, Olah VJ, Naskar S, Hill S, Liebergall S, Badiani R, Hyde L, Hanley E, Xu Q, Allaway KC, Goldberg EM, Rowan MJM, Nowakowski TJ, Lee S, Favuzzi E, Kaeser PS, Sjulson L, Batista-Brito R, Takesian AE, Ibrahim LA, Iqbal A, Pelkey KA, McBain CJ, Dimidschstein J, Fishell G, Wang Y. Neuron. 2025 May 21;113(10):1525-1547.e15. doi: 10.1016/j.neuron.2025.05.002. PubMed 40403705.
Backbone
  Vector backbone: pAAV-S5E2-dTom-nlsdTom
  Total vector size (bp): 6339
  Vector type: AAV
Growth in bacteria
  Bacterial resistance: Ampicillin, 100 μg/mL
  Growth temperature: 37°C
  Growth strain: NEB Stable
  Copy number: High Copy
Gene/Insert
  Gene/Insert name: dTomato_P2A_nls.dTomato
  Species: Synthetic
  Insert size (bp): 1512
Terms and licenses: Academic/Nonprofit Terms; Industry Terms: Not Available to Industry
Depositor comments: Please visit https://doi.org/10.1101/2024.07.17.603924 for bioRxiv preprint.
How to cite: pAAV_BiSSTe4_dTomato_nlsdTomato was a gift from Gordon Fishell (Addgene plasmid # 213944 ; http://n2t.net/addgene:213944 ; RRID:Addgene_213944) For viral preps, please replace (Addgene plasmid # 213944) in the above sentence with: (Addgene viral prep # 213944-AAV1) or (Addgene viral prep # 213944-PHPeB)
