[The description below was written by a language model from this plasmid's Addgene catalogue record and pLannotate feature annotations shown in this document.]
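Description:
pAAV_BiSSTe4_dTomato_nlsdTomato is a 6,339 bp AAV transfer plasmid built on the pAAV-S5E2-dTom-nlsdTom backbone. It is designed to produce recombinant adeno-associated virus that labels somatostatin (SST) interneurons with a red fluorescent reporter. It is propagated in bacteria as a high-copy plasmid using a ColE1/pUC-type origin and selected with ampicillin through the β-lactamase gene. An f1 phage origin is also present in the backbone. The expression cassette sits between AAV2 inverted terminal repeats, which direct replication and packaging of the intervening DNA into capsids. The annotation detects the upstream ITR only as short fragments, while the downstream ITR is called in full.

The payload is a synthetic 1,512 bp insert, dTomato_P2A_nls.dTomato. Two copies of the dimeric DsRed-derived fluorescent protein are joined by a P2A self-cleaving peptide, and the second copy carries a nuclear localisation signal. A single transcript should therefore give both cytoplasmic and nuclear-enriched red fluorescence, which helps with visualising cell morphology and counting labelled cells. Expression is driven by the BiSSTe4 enhancer (alias WDS0004), described as targeting SST interneurons. The feature table does not annotate this element or any associated minimal promoter, though an unannotated stretch between the 5′ ITR and the chimeric β-globin/immunoglobulin intron presumably contains them. The intron precedes the coding sequence, and a WPRE and an SV40 polyadenylation signal follow it, supporting transcript processing, stability and expression. The construct belongs to an enhancer-AAV toolbox for targeting distinct interneuron subtypes without relying on transgenic lines.
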