Features (pLannotate 1.2.2; 17 found; start..end, strand, type, name):
     12..39      +  repeat_region  AAV2 ITR (fragment): inverted terminal repeat of adeno-associated virus serotype 2 inverted
     68..95      +  repeat_region  AAV2 ITR (fragment): inverted terminal repeat of adeno-associated virus serotype 2 inverted
    958..1090    +  intron         chimeric intron: chimera between introns from human β-globin and immunoglobulin heavy chain genes
   1119..1820    +  CDS            dTomato: dTomato is a basic (constitutively fluorescent) orange fluorescent protein published in 2004, derived from Discosoma sp.. It is reported to be a somewhat slowly-maturing dimer with low acid sensitivity.
   1930..2630    +  CDS            dTomato (fragment): dimeric variant of DsRed fluorescent protein (Shaner et al., 2004) mammalian codon-optimized
   2660..2685    +  misc_feature   MCS (fragment): pBluescript multiple cloning site
   2685..3273    +  misc_feature   WPRE: woodchuck hepatitis virus posttranscriptional regulatory element
   3336..3419    +  CDS            large T antigen (fragment): large T antigen from SV40 (simian virus 40)
   3442..3523    +  polyA_signal   SV40 poly(A) signal: SV40 polyadenylation signal
   3602..3742    +  repeat_region  AAV2 ITR: inverted terminal repeat of adeno-associated virus serotype 2 inverted
   3747..3798    -  misc_feature   bom (fragment): basis of mobility region from pBR322
   3817..4272    +  rep_origin     f1 ori (sequence partly withheld): f1 bacteriophage origin of replication; arrow indicates direction of (+) strand synthesis
   4273..4322    -  misc_feature   bom (fragment): basis of mobility region from pBR322
   4424..4459    -  CDS            rop (fragment): Rop protein, which maintains plasmids at low copy number; rop
   4554..4658    +  promoter       AmpR promoter: bla
   4659..5519    +  CDS            AmpR: β-lactamase; bla; confers resistance to ampicillin, carbenicillin, and related antibiotics
   5690..6278    +  rep_origin     ori: high-copy-number ColE1/pMB1/pBR322/pUC origin of replication
>Addgene plasmid #213944 | pAAV_BiSSTe4_dTomato_nlsdTomato | addgene full sequence | sequence record 421886 | Addgene NGS Result
CCTGCAGGCAGCTGCGCGCTCGCTCGCTCACTGAGGCCGCCCGGGCGTCGGGCGACCTTTGGTCGCCCGG
CCTCAGTGAGCGAGCGAGCGCGCAGAGAGGGAGTGGCCAACTCCATCACTAGGGGTTCCTGCGGCCGCAC
GCGTATCGATTTTCAGCATAAGCAAGATGGAATGGACAATCTCTTATTTCATCCTAAGTTTTACAGGAGG
TCCTTGTTTTATGTAAATTTCCAACCATTTCAAAAGCTCTTTATGTGTGTATTTTTTTTTTAACCATTTT
TGACAGTTTCAACTCTTTCTTCTCCCATGATTTCTTTTTGCTCTCAACTGTTATGGGAGAGACACCAGGT
TCTGTATGCATTTCTGCTTTGGGTTGAAAATTTTATGCACTTCAAATCAAGCTTCATTCACATAGCTAAA
TTCACTGAGGATACTTCTTCCCTTTGAAAATTTGACAAGATTCTTAACAACCCTTCCCCGTTCTCCTCAT
ATTTGTTGAGTTTCCTAGTGCATGTCCTTCTCCCTGCCCCCAGAATAACTAGCAGGTGTGACACAGGCAT
GCATTTTGCATTTTCCAAGTCTGTGATGCTAACTTTAGGCCTAGAAACATTAGCAGATTTCCTCTTTTTA
TCATGCATACATTTGCTGCTTCTGTTATCCAATCTAGTCACTTTAAAGAATTTTCTTATTTCTTTTGGGA
CCTGTGCAATCTGTTGCAAGCTAGAAATGTCCATGGCTAGACCAATAAATTCACTAGATAAATTTACCTG
TGGCCACATTATTTAAAAGTCTGTGATCGATGTTTAAACTTCCTGCAGCCCGGGCTGGGCATAAAAGTCA
GGGCAGAGCCATCTATTGCTTACATTTGCTTCTAGCCTGCAAGTCGAGGAGCGCAGCCTTCCAGAAGCAG
AGCGCGGCGCCTTAAGCTGCAGAAGTTGGTCGTGAGGCACTGGGCACGTAAGTATCAAGGTTACAAGACA
GGTTTAAGGAGACCAATAGAAACTGGGCTTGTCGAGACAGAGAAGACTCTTGCGTTTCTGATAGGCACCT
ATTGGTCTTACTGACATCCACTTTGCCTTTCTCTCCACAGCGAGCTCGCTAGCGCGATCGCTGCCACCAT
GGTGAGCAAGGGCGAGGAGGTCATCAAAGAGTTCATGCGCTTCAAGGTGCGCATGGAGGGCTCCATGAAC
GGCCACGAGTTCGAGATCGAGGGCGAGGGCGAGGGCCGCCCCTACGAGGGCACCCAGACCGCCAAGCTGA
AGGTGACCAAGGGCGGCCCCCTGCCCTTCGCCTGGGACATCCTGTCCCCCCAGTTCATGTACGGCTCCAA
GGCGTACGTGAAGCACCCCGCCGACATCCCCGATTACAAGAAGCTGTCCTTCCCCGAGGGCTTCAAGTGG
GAGCGCGTGATGAACTTCGAGGACGGCGGTCTGGTGACCGTGACCCAGGACTCCTCCCTGCAGGACGGCA
CGCTGATCTACAAGGTGAAGATGCGCGGCACCAACTTCCCCCCCGACGGCCCCGTAATGCAGAAGAAGAC
CATGGGCTGGGAGGCCTCCACCGAGCGCCTGTACCCCCGCGACGGCGTGCTGAAGGGCGAGATCCACCAG
GCCCTGAAGCTGAAGGACGGCGGCCACTACCTGGTGGAGTTCAAGACCATCTACATGGCCAAGAAGCCCG
TGCAACTGCCCGGCTACTACTACGTGGACACCAAGCTGGACATCACCTCCCACAACGAGGACTACACCAT
CGTGGAACAGTACGAGCGCTCCGAGGGCCGCCACCACCTGTTCCTGTACGGCATGGACGAGCTGTACAAG
TCCGGAGATAACGGAAGCGGAGCCACTAACTTCTCCCTGTTGAAACAAGCAGGGGATGTCGAAGAGAATC
CCGGGCCATCTAGAATGGCCCCCAAGAAGAAGAGGAAGGTGGTGAGCAAGGGCGAGGAGGTCATCAAAGA
GTTCATGCGCTTCAAGGTGCGCATGGAGGGCTCCATGAACGGCCACGAGTTCGAGATCGAGGGCGAGGGC
GAGGGCCGCCCCTACGAGGGCACCCAGACCGCCAAGCTGAAGGTGACCAAGGGCGGCCCCCTGCCCTTCG
CCTGGGACATCCTGTCCCCCCAGTTCATGTACGGCTCCAAGGCGTACGTGAAGCACCCCGCCGACATCCC
CGATTACAAGAAGCTGTCCTTCCCCGAGGGCTTCAAGTGGGAGCGCGTGATGAACTTCGAGGACGGCGGT
CTGGTGACCGTGACCCAGGACTCCTCCCTGCAGGACGGCACGCTGATCTACAAGGTGAAGATGCGCGGCA
CCAACTTCCCCCCCGACGGCCCCGTAATGCAGAAGAAGACCATGGGCTGGGAGGCCTCCACCGAGCGCCT
GTACCCCCGCGACGGCGTGCTGAAGGGCGAGATCCACCAGGCCCTGAAGCTGAAGGACGGCGGCCACTAC
CTGGTGGAGTTCAAGACCATCTACATGGCCAAGAAGCCCGTGCAACTGCCCGGCTACTACTACGTGGACA
CCAAGCTGGACATCACCTCCCACAACGAGGACTACACCATCGTGGAACAGTACGAGCGCTCCGAGGGCCG
CCACCACCTGTTCCTGTACGGCATGGACGAGCTGTACAAGTAAGTCGACGGCGCGCCCCACCCCTGCAGG
GAATTCGATATCAAGCTTATCGATAATCAACCTCTGGATTACAAAATTTGTGAAAGATTGACTGGTATTC
TTAACTATGTTGCTCCTTTTACGCTATGTGGATACGCTGCTTTAATGCCTTTGTATCATGCTATTGCTTC
CCGTATGGCTTTCATTTTCTCCTCCTTGTATAAATCCTGGTTGCTGTCTCTTTATGAGGAGTTGTGGCCC
GTTGTCAGGCAACGTGGCGTGGTGTGCACTGTGTTTGCTGACGCAACCCCCACTGGTTGGGGCATTGCCA
CCACCTGTCAGCTCCTTTCCGGGACTTTCGCTTTCCCCCTCCCTATTGCCACGGCGGAACTCATCGCCGC
CTGCCTTGCCCGCTGCTGGACAGGGGCTCGGCTGTTGGGCACTGACAATTCCGTGGTGTTGTCGGGGAAA
TCATCGTCCTTTCCTTGGCTGCTCGCCTATGTTGCCACCTGGATTCTGCGCGGGACGTCCTTCTGCTACG
TCCCTTCGGCCCTCAATCCAGCGGACCTTCCTTCCCGCGGCCTGCTGCCGGCTCTGCGGCCTCTTCCGCG
TCTTCGCCTTCGCCCTCAGACGAGTCGGATCTCCCTTTGGGCCGCCTCCCCGCATCGATACCGAGCGCTG
CTCGAGAGATCTGTGATAGCGGCCATCAAGCTGGCCGCGACTCTAGATCATAATCAGCCATACCACATTT
GTAGAGGTTTTACTTGCTTTAAAAAACCTCCCACACCTCCCCCTGAACCTGAAACATAAAATGAATGCAA
TTGTTGTTGTTAACTTGTTTATTGCAGCTTATAATGGTTACAAATAAAGCAATAGCATCACAAATTTCAC
AAATAAAGCATTTTTTTCACTGCATTCTAGTTGTGGTTTGTCCAAACTCATCAATGTATCAGCTTATCGA
TACCGCATGCACGTGCGGACCGAGCGGCCGCAGGAACCCCTAGTGATGGAGTTGGCCACTCCCTCTCTGC
GCGCTCGCTCGCTCACTGAGGCCGGGCGACCAAAGGTCGCCCGACGCCCGGGCTTTGCCCGGGCGGCCTC
AGTGAGCGAGCGAGCGCGCAGCTGCCTGCAGGGGCGCCTGATGCGGTATTTTCTCCTTACGCATCTGTGC
GGTATTTCACACCGCATA
[95 nt withheld, positions 3799-3893]
T
[46 nt withheld, positions 3895-3940]
C
[141 nt withheld, positions 3942-4082]
CCTTTGACGTTGGAGTCCACGTTCTTT
[37 nt withheld, positions 4110-4146]
ACTCTATCTCGGGCTATTCTTTTGATTTATAAGGGATTTTGCCGATTTCGGTCTATTGGTTAAAAAATGA
GCTGATTTAACAAAAATTTAACGCGAATTTTAACAAAATATTAACGTTTACAATTTTATGGTGCACTCTC
AGTACAATCTGCTCTGATGCCGCATAGTTAAGCCAGCCCCGACACCCGCCAACACCCGCTGACGCGCCCT
GACGGGCTTGTCTGCTCCCGGCATCCGCTTACAGACAAGCTGTGACCGTCTCCGGGAGCTGCATGTGTCA
GAGGTTTTCACCGTCATCACCGAAACGCGCGAGACGAAAGGGCCTCGTGATACGCCTATTTTTATAGGTT
AATGTCATGATAATAATGGTTTCTTAGACGTCAGGTGGCACTTTTCGGGGAAATGTGCGCGGAACCCCTA
TTTGTTTATTTTTCTAAATACATTCAAATATGTATCCGCTCATGAGACAATAACCCTGATAAATGCTTCA
ATAATATTGAAAAAGGAAGAGTATGAGTATTCAACATTTCCGTGTCGCCCTTATTCCCTTTTTTGCGGCA
TTTTGCCTTCCTGTTTTTGCTCACCCAGAAACGCTGGTGAAAGTAAAAGATGCTGAAGATCAGTTGGGTG
CACGAGTGGGTTACATCGAACTGGATCTCAACAGCGGTAAGATCCTTGAGAGTTTTCGCCCCGAAGAACG
TTTTCCAATGATGAGCACTTTTAAAGTTCTGCTATGTGGCGCGGTATTATCCCGTATTGACGCCGGGCAA
GAGCAACTCGGTCGCCGCATACACTATTCTCAGAATGACTTGGTTGAGTACTCACCAGTCACAGAAAAGC
ATCTTACGGATGGCATGACAGTAAGAGAATTATGCAGTGCTGCCATAACCATGAGTGATAACACTGCGGC
CAACTTACTTCTGACAACGATCGGAGGACCGAAGGAGCTAACCGCTTTTTTGCACAACATGGGGGATCAT
GTAACTCGCCTTGATCGTTGGGAACCGGAGCTGAATGAAGCCATACCAAACGACGAGCGTGACACCACGA
TGCCTGTAGCAATGGCAACAACGTTGCGCAAACTATTAACTGGCGAACTACTTACTCTAGCTTCCCGGCA
ACAATTAATAGACTGGATGGAGGCGGATAAAGTTGCAGGACCACTTCTGCGCTCGGCCCTTCCGGCTGGC
TGGTTTATTGCTGATAAATCTGGAGCCGGTGAGCGTGGGTCTCGCGGTATCATTGCAGCACTGGGGCCAG
ATGGTAAGCCCTCCCGTATCGTAGTTATCTACACGACGGGGAGTCAGGCAACTATGGATGAACGAAATAG
ACAGATCGCTGAGATAGGTGCCTCACTGATTAAGCATTGGTAACTGTCAGACCAAGTTTACTCATATATA
CTTTAGATTGATTTAAAACTTCATTTTTAATTTAAAAGGATCTAGGTGAAGATCCTTTTTGATAATCTCA
TGACCAAAATCCCTTAACGTGAGTTTTCGTTCCACTGAGCGTCAGACCCCGTAGAAAAGATCAAAGGATC
TTCTTGAGATCCTTTTTTTCTGCGCGTAATCTGCTGCTTGCAAACAAAAAAACCACCGCTACCAGCGGTG
GTTTGTTTGCCGGATCAAGAGCTACCAACTCTTTTTCCGAAGGTAACTGGCTTCAGCAGAGCGCAGATAC
CAAATACTGTTCTTCTAGTGTAGCCGTAGTTAGGCCACCACTTCAAGAACTCTGTAGCACCGCCTACATA
CCTCGCTCTGCTAATCCTGTTACCAGTGGCTGCTGCCAGTGGCGATAAGTCGTGTCTTACCGGGTTGGAC
TCAAGACGATAGTTACCGGATAAGGCGCAGCGGTCGGGCTGAACGGGGGGTTCGTGCACACAGCCCAGCT
TGGAGCGAACGACCTACACCGAACTGAGATACCTACAGCGTGAGCTATGAGAAAGCGCCACGCTTCCCGA
AGGGAGAAAGGCGGACAGGTATCCGGTAAGCGGCAGGGTCGGAACAGGAGAGCGCACGAGGGAGCTTCCA
GGGGGAAACGCCTGGTATCTTTATAGTCCTGTCGGGTTTCGCCACCTCTGACTTGAGCGTCGATTTTTGT
GATGCTCGTCAGGGGGGCGGAGCCTATGGAAAAACGCCAGCAACGCGGCCTTTTTACGGTTCCTGGCCTT
TTGCTGGCCTTTTGCTCACATGT
